Addgene plasmid #147859: pAc5.1B-EGFP-DmNot1-del1156-1169-RNFtoAAA-dsRNAres_W
Purpose: Insect Expression of DmNot1-del1156-1169-RNFtoAAA-dsRNAres
Depositing lab: Elisa Izaurralde. Depositing organization: Max Planck Institute for Developmental Biology. Publication: A DDX6-CNOT1 complex and W-binding pockets in CNOT9 reveal direct links between miRNA target recognition and silencing. Chen Y, Boland A, Kuzuoglu-Ozturk D, Bawankar P, Loh B, Chang CT, Weichenrieder O, Izaurralde E. Mol Cell. 2014 Jun 5;54(5):737-50. doi: 10.1016/j.molcel.2014.03.034. Epub 2014 Apr 24. PubMed 24768540.
Backbone
  Vector backbone: Unknown
  Vector type: Insect Expression
Growth in bacteria
  Bacterial resistance: Ampicillin, 100 μg/mL
  Growth temperature: 37°C
  Growth strain: DH5alpha
  Copy number: Low Copy
Gene/Insert
  Gene/Insert name: DmNot1-del1156-1169-RNFtoAAA-dsRNAres
  Species: D. melanogaster (fly)
  Mutation: 10 silent mutations and two non silent N605S, K759M compared to the sequence given by NCBI: NM_001103772.2.
  Entrez Gene: Not1 (a.k.a. Dmel_CG34407, CG1874, CG1884, CG34407, Dmel\CG34407, Dmel_CG1874, Dmel_CG1884, NOT, NOT1, anon-EST:Liang-1.29, anon-WO0118547.221, clone 1.29, not1)
  Cloning method: Unknown
Terms and licenses: Academic/Nonprofit Terms; Industry Terms: Not Available to Industry
Depositor comments: Plasmids from this collection were made available to the research community and donated after the lab closed. Please note that the sequence provided by the depositing laboratory may be theoretical/predicted or based on Sanger sequencing results. There may be discrepancies between sequencing results obtained by Addgene and the depositor sequence. If an Addgene verified sequence is not available, please contact before placing your order to request that our lab fully sequence the plasmid.
How to cite: pAc5.1B-EGFP-DmNot1-del1156-1169-RNFtoAAA-dsRNAres_W was a gift from Elisa Izaurralde (Addgene plasmid # 147859 ; http://n2t.net/addgene:147859 ; RRID:Addgene_147859)
