[The description below was written by a language model from this plasmid's Addgene catalogue record and pLannotate feature annotations shown in this document.]
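Description:
pAc5.1B-EGFP-DmNot1-del1156-1169-RNFtoAAA-dsRNAres_W is a 13.5 kb insect expression plasmid that produces a GFP-tagged mutant form of Drosophila melanogaster Not1, the scaffold subunit of the CCR4-NOT deadenylase complex. The catalogue lists the backbone as unknown, although the name and annotated parts are consistent with a pAc5.1-type vector. It is propagated in E. coli through a ColE1/pUC-type origin with ampicillin selection from the bla gene and its promoter. The record nevertheless lists it as low copy. Short fragments annotated as tetracycline resistance and SV40 large T antigen are backbone remnants rather than functional genes.

Expression is driven by the constitutive Drosophila actin 5C promoter, followed directly by an EGFP coding sequence. The roughly 7.5 kb unannotated region between EGFP and the downstream V5 epitope corresponds in position to the Not1 insert, implying an N-terminal EGFP fusion. Whether the vector-encoded V5 tag is actually translated in frame is not stated. An SV40 polyadenylation signal lies downstream of the cassette.

According to the name, the insert lacks residues 1156 to 1169 and has an RNF motif replaced by three alanines. The "dsRNAres" label indicates that it is resistant to dsRNA-mediated knockdown. The record also notes ten silent changes and two non-silent substitutions (N605S, K759M) relative to the reference transcript, but it does not say which changes confer the resistance. This design suits complementation experiments in cultured fly cells, where endogenous Not1 is depleted by RNAi and the mutant is tested for rescue. The associated study concerns CNOT1 interactions with DDX6 and CNOT9 in miRNA-mediated silencing. The depositor sequence may be theoretical rather than fully verified.
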