Features (pLannotate 1.2.2; 9 found; start..end, strand, type, name):
     56..2568    +  promoter       Ac5 promoter: Drosophila melanogaster actin 5C promoter
   2588..3304    +  CDS            EGFP: EGFP is a basic (constitutively fluorescent) green fluorescent protein published in 1996, derived from Aequorea victoria. It is reported to be a rapidly-maturing weak dimer with moderate acid sensitivity.
  10830..10871   +  CDS            V5 tag: epitope tag from simian virus 5
  10971..11105   -  polyA_signal   SV40 poly(A) signal: SV40 polyadenylation signal
  11128..11212   -  CDS            large T antigen (fragment): large T antigen from SV40 (simian virus 40)
  11213..11683   +  CDS            TcR (fragment): tetracycline efflux protein; tet; confers resistance to tetracycline
  11727..12315   -  rep_origin     ori: high-copy-number ColE1/pMB1/pBR322/pUC origin of replication
  12486..13346   -  CDS            AmpR: β-lactamase; bla; confers resistance to ampicillin, carbenicillin, and related antibiotics
  13347..13451   -  promoter       AmpR promoter: bla
>Addgene plasmid #147859 | pAc5.1B-EGFP-DmNot1-del1156-1169-RNFtoAAA-dsRNAres_W | depositor full sequence | sequence record 290306 | Full Sequence
CTTCAAGGAATTAATTCTATATTCTAAAAACACAAATGATACTTCTAAAAAAAATCATGAATGGCATCAA
CTCTGAATCAAATCTTTGCAGATGCACCTACTTCTCATTTCCACTGTCACATCATTTTTCCAGATCTCGC
TGCCTGTTATGTGGCCCACAAACCAAGACACGTTTTATGGCCATTAAAGCTGGCTGATCGTCGCCAAACA
CCAAATACATATCAATATGTACATTCGAGAAAGAAGCGATCAAAGAAGCGTCTTCGGGCGAGTAGGAGAA
TGCGGAGGAGAAGGAGAACGAGCTGATCTAGTATCTCTCCACAATCCAATGCCAACTGACCAACTGGCCA
TATTCGGAGCAATTTGAAGCCAATTTCCATCGCCTGGCGATCGCTCCATTCTTGGCTATATGTTTTTCAC
CGTTCCCGGGGCCATTTTCAAAGACTCGTCGGTAAGATAAGATTGTGTCACTCGCTGTCTCTCTTCATTT
GTCGAAGAATGCTGAGGAATTTCGCGATGACGTCGGCGAGTATTTTGAAGAATGAGAATAATTTGTATTT
ATACGAAAATCAGTTAGTGGAATTTTCTACAAAAACATGTTATCTATAGATAATTTTGTTGCAAAATATG
TTGACTATGACAAAGATTGTATGTATATACCTTTAATGTATTCTCATTTTCTTATGTATTTATAATGGCA
ATGATGATACTGATGATATTTTAAGATGATGCCAGACCACAGGCTGATTTCTGCGTCTTTTGCCGAACGC
AGTGCATGTGCGGTTGTTGTTTTTTGGAATAGTTTCAATTTTCGGACTGTCCGCTTTGATTTCAGTTTCT
TGGCTTATTCAAAAAGCAAAGTAAAGCCAAAAAAGCGAGATGGCAATACCAAATGCGGCAAAACGGTAGT
GGAAGGAAAGGGGTGCGGGGCAGCGGAAGGAAGGGTGGGGCGGGGCGTGGCGGGGTCTGTGGCTGGGCGC
GACGTCACCGACGTTGGAGCCACTCCTTTGACCATGTGTGCGTGTGTGTATTATTCGTGTCTCGCCACTC
GCCGGTTGTTTTTTTCTTTTTATCTCGCTCTCTCTAGCGCCATCTCGTACGCATGCTCAACGCACCGCAT
GTTGCCGTGTCCTTTATGCGTCATTTTGGCTCGAAATAGGCAATTATTTAAACAAAGATTAGTCAACGAA
AACGCTAAAATAAATAAGTCTACAATATGGTTACTTATTGCCATGTGTGTGCAGCCAACGATAGCAACAA
AAGCAACAACACAGTGGCTTTCCCTCTTTCACTTTTTGTTTGCAAGCGCGTGCGAGCAAGACGGCACGAC
CGGCAAACGCAATTACGCTGACAAAGAGCAGACGAAGTTTTGGCCGAAAAACATCAAGGCGCCTGATACG
AATGCATTTGCAATAACAATTGCGATATTTAATATTGTTTATGAAGCTGTTTGACTTCAAAACACACAAA
AAAAAAAATAAAACAAATTATTTGAAAGAGAATTAGGAATCGGACAGCTTATCGTTACGGGCTAACAGCA
CACCGAGACGAAATAGCTTACCTGACGTCACAGCCTCTGGAAGAACTGCCGCCAAGCAGAGAGAGAGAGA
AAAAGAGGGAGAGCAGCTTAGACCGCATGTGCTTGTGTGTGAGGCGTCTCTCTCTTCGTCTCCTGTTTGC
GCAAACGCATAGACTGCACTGAGAAAATCGATTACCTATTTTTTATGAATGAATATTTGCACTATTACTA
TTCAAAACTATTAAGATAGCAATCACATTCAATAGCCAAATACTATACCACCTGAGCGATGCAACGAAAT
GATCAATTTGAGCAAAAATGCTGCATATTTAGGACGGCATCATTATAGAAATGCTTCTTGCTGTGTACTT
TTCTCTCGTCTGGCAGCTGTTTCGCCGTTATTGTTAAAACCGGCTTAAGTTAGGTGTGTTTTCTACGACT
AGTGATGCCCCTACTAGAAGATGTGTGTTGCACAAATGTCCCTGAATAACCAATTTGAAGTGCAGATAGC
AGTAAACGTAAGCTAATATGAATATTATTTAACTGTAATGTTTTAATATCGCTGGACATTACTAATAAAC
CCACTATAAACACATGTACATATGTATGTTTTGGCATACAATGAGTAGTTGGGGAAAAAATGTGTAAAAG
CACCGTGACCATCACAGCATAAAGATAACCAGCTGAAGTATCGAATATGAGTAACCCCCAAATTGAATCA
CATGCCGCAACTGATAGGACCCATGGAAGTACACTCTTCATGGCGATATACAAGACACACACAAGCACGA
ACACCCAGTTGCGGAGGAAATTCTCCGTAAATGAAAACCCAATCGGCGAACAATTCATACCCATATATGG
TAAAAGTTTTGAACGCGACTTGAGAGCGGAGAGCATTGCGGCTGATAAGGTTTTAGCGCTAAGCGGGCTT
TATAAAACGGGCTGCGGGACCAGTTTTCATATCACTACCGTTTGAGTTCTTGTGCTGTGTGGATACTCCT
CCCGACACAAAGCCGCTCCATCAGCCAGCAGTCGTCTAATCCAGAGACCCCGGATCGGGGTACCAACATG
GTGAGCAAGGGCGAGGAGCTGTTCACCGGGGTGGTGCCCATCCTGGTCGAGCTGGACGGCGACGTAAACG
GCCACAAGTTCAGCGTGTCCGGCGAGGGCGAGGGCGATGCCACCTACGGCAAGCTGACCCTGAAGTTCAT
CTGCACCACCGGCAAGCTGCCCGTGCCCTGGCCCACCCTCGTGACCACCCTGACCTACGGCGTGCAGTGC
TTCAGCCGCTACCCCGACCACATGAAGCAGCACGACTTCTTCAAGTCCGCCATGCCCGAAGGCTACGTCC
AGGAGCGCACCATCTTCTTCAAGGACGACGGCAACTACAAGACCCGCGCCGAGGTGAAGTTCGAGGGCGA
CACCCTGGTGAACCGCATCGAGCTGAAGGGCATCGACTTCAAGGAGGACGGCAACATCCTGGGGCACAAG
CTGGAGTACAACTACAACAGCCACAACGTCTATATCATGGCCGACAAGCAGAAGAACGGCATCAAGGTGA
ACTTCAAGATCCGCCACAACATCGAGGACGGCAGCGTGCAGCTCGCCGACCACTACCAGCAGAACACCCC
CATCGGCGACGGCCCCGTGCTGCTGCCCGACAACCACTACCTGAGCACCCAGTCCGCCCTGAGCAAAGAC
CCCAACGAGAAGCGCGATCACATGGTCCTGCTGGAGTTCGTGACCGCCGCCGGGATCACTCTCGGCATGG
ACGAGCTGTACAAGCCAAGCTTAATTAAGATGAACGTAGAGAGCCAACTGAAGACACCGCCAACGCACAT
TCGAAATCTGGTCAAGCACGTGAACAAGCGAAATTTTAATGAGAGCAGCGAGCAAATAAATCAGTTCGTT
AAAGAGCACGGCCTGGAAGCGGATCGCAGCAGCCTGCGCCACCTGTTCTCCGTGATCAACTTCAGCGATC
TCGTGCCATCAGTTACGGTCCAGCTGCAGGCGAAGCTCCTGGGCATCCAGTTGGAGCGTCAGCTTCACAG
TTCATCGTTTGTGTCCAACATCTGCTACGCTTTTGACCAGTTCTTCGCCAGCAACCAGAAGTCCCTGAAG
CCTGTTGCGGTAGCGGATCTCGTTGGCCAGGTCGCCCGACTGACCGGCATCAACAAGGTTTGTGAGTGCG
TCTTTGCCTTGGCCTTGACCCACTCCTCGTACACAGAACTCAAACATTCTGCCAGGAACAACCTAAAAGG
TAGCCTCAGCGAACTTATAGACTCTTACTTGGGTAATAAAGGCACCGGCCCAGCCGACAGCGGTCTCCGG
GAGATCTCCTTCGATCTACTGCAGTATTTGCTGTGCTGCCTTAGCGAGTACGTACAACCGCAGGTGGAAG
CACAGTTTTTGATCAAGCTTCGTGAGGAGTTTCCGCGCCAGGCGGTACCGCTGGTTCTAGCGCCGTTCCT
TTACGGCTCGACGACGGCGACGATTGCGGGAGCAGGTGCCAGCGAAACGGATGCGGAGGCCGAAGCGACG
ACTAATAGCAACAGCTCCAGTTTCGAAGCAGATGCTTTGAACGAGGTGGGAATCGAGGATATTTATGACC
ATTTAAGCGAGATAATATTCACCAACCAGGGCAAAAATAATATTATGGACACATCTTGGATTAATCTAAT
CCTTGAAATCGGTTATGAATTTACATCGAGCGTTGAAGAGTGTAAGAATCATTTGTGTTCCCGCGAGCGA
GAACGCGCTGAGCTCCAGTCCAAAGATGTCGCCAAGATCGTGGGTCTTATGTGCCGACGGCACTCCTCCC
TGCTCGATTGTAATGTGAATCTACCGACGCCGGCGAACTTCTGGCCTGGTCAGGGACAGGGCGGTGGCAG
CAACAGCAGTGGCTCTTCGCAGACACAAATCACTCCGCAGCAACAGAACCCGGGCAGCAGTAACAACAAC
GATGGCAGCGATGGCAATTCGTCCAGTGATAAGAAGGACAAGAAGGAGACGACGGAGGCCACGCAAACTT
GGAAGCCAGATGTCTTTGTGCAGGCGCTCAAGGAGGTGGTGCCTCAGCTCAACTGGAAGGACGTGTGCAT
GGAACTTGATCATCCCGAGTTCGTGCTGAAGGATCGCATCGGTTTGGAGCTTTTGCTCACCATCCTTCGG
CTGGCCACTGGCTCTAACATATTTCCACATCCAGAATGCATTTACCGTCACTGGGCAAACACGGAAGGTC
AGCTGTCGCTTATCGCGACAATGCTGAAGAACCCGGATCTCTTTTCCTTCGCCGACTTTGTATTTAGCCA
GCCAGCGTTGGATGTGCTTAAGACAGCTCCGGATGCGGACAATAAGGAGATCTCGTCCTGGAAGTCGCTT
CACCTGGTGGAGGTGCTGCTCTCCATTGCGGACAAGGGATACTATACGCAGGTCCATGAGCTATTCAAGT
TCCCAGCGCAGAACTGTCCCGATGTGCTATTTTTGGCCTTATTGAACACAAGTCCGCCTATGACGCCACT
GCGTCAGGATCTGTTTAACCAACTGATACCAACGTTCCTTGGCAACCATCCCAACTCGAACGTGATCTTG
GCCAGCGCCTGGAGCTCGAACAGCTTCCAACTTCGTTCCAATATCATGAATGCTATGTCCGAGTGGTATC
TCCGAGGCAATGAGTTCGATCAGGTGAAACTGTCGCGCATCCTGGATCTTGCCCAGGATTTAAAAGCGCT
ATCAGCGCTGCTCAACGCCCGTTCATTTTTATTCATTATCGACCTGGCTTGCCTTGCCTCTCGGCGCGAG
TACCTGAAGCTGGAAAAGTGGCTTACCGATAAAATTCGCGAACATGGAGAGCCTTTTATGCAGGCTATAA
TCAAGGTTCTGCACCGCCGCTGCCCGCAGGTTATCAACGCCAAAGTGCCAGAGGATCAGCTGCCTCCCAA
GCAGGCGCAGCTTTTGCCCGAGACAGTTACAACCATGATCAACTGTCTGCAAACGTGCATCAATAACTGC
ATGCAGCCGGAGATGGTCGAAGTCATCATGCAAATGACCGCGAACGTGGCGATTATGGCTAACATGGCGC
GTGCCCAACAGCAGCAGCAGCCAGGATTGGTTCCGCCGCCTCCACCAACAATTCTGCGCGGCCATCGTGG
TATGGATCTGCCTGGAGGCATAGTCCCTCCGCCACCGCAGCAACCGTTCTCCGGAAACCTCAACGCGCAG
ATGTTTGGACCAGGAATGGATCCGCTAACGAATATGTCCAACAACTTAGCCGGCCTCAACCTCAGCGGCC
CGAACGGAGCATTTAATTTTGGAAACATGCTAACTTCTCCATCGCGTCTGATGACTCCGGGAGCCAATCC
CTATCCGCTGAACCTCATGCAGATGCCGCAGGCTCCGCCACCACCCAACGTAGGAAACCTAGGCCGCATG
CTGCCAGGGGGTCCACAACAGCAGACTCCAACGCCGACTCCAACGGCCCCCAATCCAAACAACCCTGTGA
TGGCCGATCTCCAGATACCTGTGTCAAAGGAAGTTGAAGACGAGGTCAACTCATACTTTCAGCGCATCTA
CAACCACCAGCCGAATCCAACGCTGTCCATCGATGAAGTGCTGGACATTTTGCAAAGATTTAAAGAGTCA
AGTAACCGGCGCGAGCAGGAAGTCTTTTTGTGCATGCTGCGCAATCTGTTCGAGGAATATCGCTTTTTCT
GTCAATACCCAGAGAAAGAGCTACAGATTACTGCGCAGCTATTTGGTGGCATTATTGATCGTAACCTGGT
GCCCACTTTTGTTGCACTGGGCCTTTCTCTGCGCTGTGTCTTGGATGCCCTCCGCAAGCCCGATGGATCT
AAGCTTTACTATTTCGGTGTGACGGCACTGGACAGATTCAGAACTCGATTGCACACCTACAACAAATACT
GCGAGCATATCCGCTCCATTCCTCACTTCTCTGACTTCCCGCCGCACCTTATTCAGTATGTGGAATACGG
AATGCACGGCCAGGAGCCGCCGCCGCAGAAGTTGATTGGACTCAGCAATACGATTCCTTCGGCGATATCT
AGCGGACCAGGAACGGAACCAATTTACAGGAATAGCTCCATGTTAGGTAATATGCCCGCTGCCACCCCGG
GATCGGGACCGAAATCAAACGCTGCTGTATCGCATGCCACGAGAATGAAGTCCATCGCCAATGCCACCAA
TATCGACACACTTTTGGTGGCCAACCAGGAAGAGAAAGTGACTGTGCCACCAGAGCCTGTGCAGGGCTCA
TCTGGCATACCGCAGAAGTGCGATGAGATAAAGGAGATTATGACCAAGGAGTATTGGCCGTGGCTAGCGC
AATATCTGGTCCTCAAAGCGGCATCAATGGAGTTCGCCGCCCACACACTATATTACAACTTTTTGGATGC
CCTTAAAAACGGCGAGATCAACCGATTCGTAACCAAAGAGACCCTACGCAACATCAAGGTACTCTTGCGC
TCCGATAAGGGAGTTATTAATTTCTCCGATCGAAGTCTGTTGAAGAACCTCGGACACTGGTTGGGCATGA
TGACCTTAGGTCGCAATCGCCCCATCCTGCAGTTGGATCTGGATCTTAAATCCCTTTTGGCTGAGGCTTA
CCACAAGGGCCAGCAGGAACTGCTTTTTGTGGTTCCTTTCGTAGCCAAGATCCTTGAGTCATCCGCCAAG
TCTCGCATCTTCCGATCGCCCAATCCATGGACAATGGGTATCATGTACGTGCTTGCTGAGCTTCACCAGG
AGCCAGACCTTAAGCTGAACCTGAAGTTTGAAATCGAAGTACTCTGCAAAACACTTAATCTGGAGTTGGC
CAAGTTGCGACAAGTGATCTACCTGAAGGATCCCAATCGAACTCACCGGATTGAAGAGCAGATGTCGCAA
CCAAAACCGAAACAACTTGAGCCAGTGGCTTCTGCGCCAGCTCTACCGCGTGAACAGCAATCCCCGGCAC
AACCTCCGCCACCACCACAACAGCAGCAACCACCGCAGCAGCAGGTACCTCCACCGCCATCCTCTGCGGA
CGTGGACGCCCAAAATGCGGCCGCTATGATGATGGCAGCGGGCGGAGCTAATAGTACTCCTGGATCGGTA
TCTTCGCCCAATCTACCCACCGATTCCAGCCAGGTGGCACTACCGCCACCAGAGCCGCGCTATTCATACG
TGGACGTAAACGTGAGCAACTTCCAGCTTATTGGTCAGCAGTTGGTACTGCCACCCAATACTCCGTTCCT
GCACGCCAATCCCGGAATCAAACACATGGTCGTCAACGCCGTGGAGCGCACGATAACCGACTGGTTGCAG
CCTATTGTGGACCGAAGCATCCGCATTGCCTGTGCCACCACCGAGCAGATCATCCGCAAGGACTTCGCCC
TGGATGCTGACGAGAACCGAATGCGCACTGCCGCTCATCAGATGGTACGAAACCTTGCCGCCGGCATGGC
CATGATTACCGGTAAGGATGAGATAGCGCGTGCTATTAGCCAGAATCTGCACAAGGCCTTGCTGTCGGGT
CTAAATGGGATGCCCAGCATGGCTGAGATCCAAGCTGCTGCTATGCAGTTAGCCAGCGAAAATGTTGAGC
TAGTTTGCGCTTTCATTCAGAAAACATCTGCTGAAAAGGCAGCCGCAGAGATCGATAGGCGTCTAAGCAC
CGATTTCGAGACCAGAAAAATTGCTCGTGAAGAGGGCAACCGCTTTGTGGACGCCCAGATCCTCACCTAT
CAACAGGAGCGTCTTCCAGAAGCAGTGCGCATCAAGGTGGGCGCGGCTCCAGCTACACTTTATGCTGTGT
ACTCGGAGTTCGCTAGAAGCATACCTGGCTTCCAGCAGATGAGCGATCGCGATATTGCCCTGTTTGTGCC
CAAGCCGACGGATTTGTCTCAGCCAAATGTGTTTGCTAATGATGATAGCATGGTATACGGGGAACTGGCT
AGCAAAATGGAGGCCTTCATGAACACGGCAATCGGAGTGCCGACACTCCAGATCCAGGCTAGCAAGATGC
ACATGCTACTCAACGCCCTGATAGCGACGCGTCGACTGCGTGACCAAGAGTCTGCCTTTAATCTGCTGAC
CCGCGCGGTCGAGGGTTTGACCGAAGGATTGGTCAATATGCATGAAAACATGGAGCAAATGAAGATGTAC
CAAAACATCCATCTCCGTATCCTTGGCTTGCTGAACAACAGTTTCGGTGCTCCAAACACAGAGCGAGCGG
TAACAAAGTGTTTCTTCGATATCCGAGAGGAGGTGCGATATAACGTGGAGGCAGCTCGCGCTTTGATTAC
GTCGCACTTTGTCAATCTGAATCAGTTTGACGGAATGCTACGCGACTGCATGGACAACGGAAACAATTAT
GTGGCTATATCGTTCGGTATCGCACTGCTGGAGCGCCTCATCATGGACGATCGAGTGATTAATATTGTTT
CGGACAACGAATTCATGGCAACTGTTGAGCTGCTAGGTAGGCTGACCCAACACCGTCACCGCTACCCCGA
GTGTATCGTCAACGCCATCGACACCCTGTGGTCCGGCAATTTCAATAGCTCCTCCGATTATTCCCCCTTT
AATGGAAACGACCGCTATCTGAGCGGCGCTAGCCACTATATTCATAGCGGAATGCACCATGTCCGCTCGT
GTGACACCGACGACCCCCCCGGACTCCAGGAAAAAACCGAATTCTTGTTGAAAGACTGGGTGGCCTTGTA
TACCCAGCAAAATCAACAATCGACCCGTGACGCCCGTAATTTTGGCGCCTTCGTGCAAAAAATGAATACC
TACGGCATTTTGAAGACCGATGATCTGATTACGCGCTTCTTTCGTCAAGCTACCCATATCTGTACCGACG
TCGTCTATCGTATGTTTGCTGAACCCAGCCTTCCCATTAATCAAGCTAAGAATAAAATTTTTCAATGGAT
TGACGCCTTTGTGCACTTGATCGCCATGCTGGTCCGCCATTCGGGAGAGGCCGGCAACCCCACGACGAAA
ATTAATTTGCTCAATAAAGTCTTGGGAATCGTCTTGGGCACCTTGATCAAAGATCACGAAATGCGCGGAG
TGTCCTTTCAACAAGTGGGATATCACCGTTTTTTTATGATGTTGTTTATGGAATTGTGTACCGCTGACGT
CATCCTGGAAAGCTTGATGCATAGCATCGTCAGCGCTTTTGCTTACACATATCACTTGTTGAATCCCAGC
GTGGCTCCGGGATTCTGCTTTGCTTGGTTGGAGCTCATTTCGCATCGCGTCTTCCTGGGCCGCATCCTGG
TCCAAATTCCCGGGCAAAAGGGCTGGCCACTTTACGCTCAATTGCTGCAGGACCTTTTTAAATATCTTGC
GCCCTTCTTACGCAACACTGAGCTCGGCAAACCAGTCCAGCTTTTGTACAAGGGGACGCTACGTGTTCTG
CTCGTTCTGCTTCACGACTTCCCGGAGTTCTTGTGCGACTATCATTTTGGGTTCTGTGACACCATCCCGC
CCAATTGCGTCCAGATGCGTAACATCATCCTGTCGGCGTTTCCGCGCAACATGCGCTTGCCCGATCCCTT
CACGCCCAACCTAAAAGTGGACATGCTGTCGGACAGTAGTAATGCGCCTAAGGTGCTCAGTAGCTACATT
ATGAACATCCAGCCCGCGAACTTTAAGAAGGATTTGGACTCGTACCTCAAGGCCCGGGCGCCAGTTACTT
TTCTATCGGAATTACGTGGTCACTTGCAGGTGACAAGCGAGCCAGGAACTCGTTACAACATGGCGCTGAT
GAATGCTCTGGTCATGTATGTGGGAACTCAGGCGATTGCTTTGATCAGAAACAAAAACTTTGTGCCCAAC
ACCTCGAACATAGCACACAGCGCCCACATGGATATCTTCCAGAATCTTGCTGTTGACTTGGATACGGAGG
GTCGCTATCTGTTCTTGAATGCGATTGCGAACCAGTTGCGCTATCCCAACAGCCACACGCACTACTTCAG
CTGTGCGGTGCTGCATCTGTTTGCCGAGGCCAACTCGGAGGCAATTCAGGAGCAGATCACTCGCGTACTT
CTGGAACGATTGATCGTGAACCGCCCGCATCCTTGGGGACTGTTGATCACTTTTATTGAGCTGATCAAAA
ATCCCATCTACAAGTTCTGGGACCATGACTTTGTGCACTGTGCGCCAGAGATCACCAAGCTCTTTGAATC
GGTGGCCCGTTCCTGTCTGGCCAAGTCGAACGTCACCCAGCAGTTGAACATGCCCGTCGTCGATGGCGAG
GGCCAGGAGGTAGCCACCATCAACTGATCTAGAGGGCCCGCGGTTCGAAGGTAAGCCTATCCCTAACCCT
CTCCTCGGTCTCGATTCTACGCGTACCGGTCATCATCACCATCACCATTGAGTTTAAACCCGCTGATCAG
CCTCGACTGTGCCTTCTAAGGCCTGAGCTCGCTGATCAGCCTCGATCGAGGATCCAGACATGATAAGATA
CATTGATGAGTTTGGACAAACCACAACTAGAATGCAGTGAAAAAAATGCTTTATTTGTGAAATTTGTGAT
GCTATTGCTTTATTTGTAACCATTATAAGCTGCAATAAACAAGTTAACAACAACAATTGCATTCATTTTA
TGTTTCAGGTTCAGGGGGAGGTGTGGGAGGTTTTTTAAAGCAAGTAAAACCTCTACAAATGTGGTATGGC
TGATTATGATCAGTCGACCGATGCCCTTGAGAGCCTTCAACCCAGTCAGCTCCTTCCGGTGGGCGCGGGG
CATGACTATCGTCGCCGCACTTATGACTGTCTTCTTTATCATGCAACTCGTAGGACAGGTGCCGGCAGCG
CTCTGGGTCATTTTCGGCGAGGACCGCTTTCGCTGGAGCGCGACGATGATCGGCCTGTCGCTTGCGGTAT
TCGGAATCTTGCACGCCCTCGCTCAAGCCTTCGTCACTGGTCCCGCCACCAAACGTTTCGGCGAGAAGCA
GGCCATTATCGCCGGCATGGCGGCCGACGCGCTGGGCTACGTCTTGCTGGCGTTCGCGACGCGAGGCTGG
ATGGCCTTCCCCATTATGATTCTTCTCGCTTCCGGCGGCATCGGGATGCCCGCGTTGCAGGCCATGCTGT
CCAGGCAGGTAGATGACGACCATCAGGGACAGCTTCAAGGATCGCTCGCGGCTCTTACCAGCCAGCAAAA
GGCCAGGAACCGTAAAAAGGCCGCGTTGCTGGCGTTTTTCCATAGGCTCCGCCCCCCTGACGAGCATCAC
AAAAATCGACGCTCAAGTCAGAGGTGGCGAAACCCGACAGGACTATAAAGATACCAGGCGTTTCCCCCTG
GAAGCTCCCTCGTGCGCTCTCCTGTTCCGACCCTGCCGCTTACCGGATACCTGTCCGCCTTTCTCCCTTC
GGGAAGCGTGGCGCTTTCTCAATGCTCACGCTGTAGGTATCTCAGTTCGGTGTAGGTCGTTCGCTCCAAG
CTGGGCTGTGTGCACGAACCCCCCGTTCAGCCCGACCGCTGCGCCTTATCCGGTAACTATCGTCTTGAGT
CCAACCCGGTAAGACACGACTTATCGCCACTGGCAGCAGCCACTGGTAACAGGATTAGCAGAGCGAGGTA
TGTAGGCGGTGCTACAGAGTTCTTGAAGTGGTGGCCTAACTACGGCTACACTAGAAGGACAGTATTTGGT
ATCTGCGCTCTGCTGAAGCCAGTTACCTTCGGAAAAAGAGTTGGTAGCTCTTGATCCGGCAAACAAACCA
CCGCTGGTAGCGGTGGTTTTTTTGTTTGCAAGCAGCAGATTACGCGCAGAAAAAAAGGATCTCAAGAAGA
TCCTTTGATCTTTTCTACGGGGTCTGACGCTCAGTGGAACGAAAACTCACGTTAAGGGATTTTGGTCATG
AGATTATCAAAAAGGATCTTCACCTAGATCCTTTTAAATTAAAAATGAAGTTTTAAATCAATCTAAAGTA
TATATGAGTAAACTTGGTCTGACAGTTACCAATGCTTAATCAGTGAGGCACCTATCTCAGCGATCTGTCT
ATTTCGTTCATCCATAGTTGCCTGACTCCCCGTCGTGTAGATAACTACGATACGGGAGGGCTTACCATCT
GGCCCCAGTGCTGCAATGATACCGCGAGACCCACGCTCACCGGCTCCAGATTTATCAGCAATAAACCAGC
CAGCCGGAAGGGCCGAGCGCAGAAGTGGTCCTGCAACTTTATCCGCCTCCATCCAGTCTATTAATTGTTG
CCGGGAAGCTAGAGTAAGTAGTTCGCCAGTTAATAGTTTGCGCAACGTTGTTGCCATTGCTGCAGGCATC
GTGGTGTCACGCTCGTCGTTTGGTATGGCTTCATTCAGCTCCGGTTCCCAACGATCAAGGCGAGTTACAT
GATCCCCCATGTTGTGCAAAAAAGCGGTTAGCTCCTTCGGTCCTCCGATCGTTGTCAGAAGTAAGTTGGC
CGCAGTGTTATCACTCATGGTTATGGCAGCACTGCATAATTCTCTTACTGTCATGCCATCCGTAAGATGC
TTTTCTGTGACTGGTGAGTACTCAACCAAGTCATTCTGAGAATAGTGTATGCGGCGACCGAGTTGCTCTT
GCCCGGCGTCAACACGGGATAATACCGCGCCACATAGCAGAACTTTAAAAGTGCTCATCATTGGAAAACG
TTCTTCGGGGCGAAAACTCTCAAGGATCTTACCGCTGTTGAGATCCAGTTCGATGTAACCCACTCGTGCA
CCCAACTGATCTTCAGCATCTTTTACTTTCACCAGCGTTTCTGGGTGAGCAAAAACAGGAAGGCAAAATG
CCGCAAAAAAGGGAATAAGGGCGACACGGAAATGTTGAATACTCATACTCTTCCTTTTTCAATATTATTG
AAGCATTTATCAGGGTTATTGTCTCATGAGCGGATACATATTTGAATGTATTTAGAAAAATAAACAAATA
GGGGTTCCGCGCACATTTCCCCGAAAAGTGCCACCTGACGTCTAAGAAACCATTATTATCATGACATTAA
CCTATAAAAATAGGCGTATCACGAGGCCCTTTCGT
